LOCUS       Exported 6368 bp ds-DNA circular SYN 12-MAY-2021
DEFINITION  expression of gRNA under control of the Drosophila U6:3 promoter.
ACCESSION   .
VERSION     .
KEYWORDS    pCFD3-dU6:3gRNA
SOURCE      synthetic DNA construct
  ORGANISM  synthetic DNA construct
REFERENCE   1 (bases 1 to 6368)
  AUTHORS   Port F, Chen HM, Lee T, Bullock SL
  TITLE     Optimized CRISPR/Cas tools for efficient germline and somatic genome
            engineering in Drosophila.
  JOURNAL   Proc Natl Acad Sci U S A. 2014 Jul 7. pii: 201405500.
  PUBMED    25002478
REFERENCE   2 (bases 1 to 6368)
  AUTHORS   .
  TITLE     Direct Submission
  JOURNAL   Exported May 12, 2021 from SnapGene Server 1.1.58
            http://www.snapgene.com
FEATURES             Location/Qualifiers
     source          1..6368
                     /organism="synthetic DNA construct"
                     /mol_type="other DNA"
     primer_bind     complement(17..37)
                     /label=T3
                     /note="T3 promoter, forward primer"
     promoter        complement(17..35)
                     /label=T3 promoter
                     /note="promoter for bacteriophage T3 RNA polymerase"
     primer_bind     complement(56..72)
                     /label=M13 rev
                     /note="common sequencing primer, one of multiple similar
                     variants"
     primer_bind     complement(56..72)
                     /label=M13 Reverse
                     /note="In lacZ gene. Also called M13-rev"
     primer_bind     complement(69..91)
                     /label=M13/pUC Reverse
                     /note="In lacZ gene"
     protein_bind    80..96
                     /label=lac operator
                     /bound_moiety="lac repressor encoded by lacI"
                     /note="The lac repressor binds to the lac operator to
                     inhibit transcription in E. coli. This inhibition can be
                     relieved by adding lactose or
                     isopropyl-beta-D-thiogalactopyranoside (IPTG)."
     promoter        complement(104..134)
                     /label=lac promoter
                     /note="promoter for the E. coli lac operon"
     protein_bind    149..170
                     /label=CAP binding site
                     /bound_moiety="E. coli catabolite activator protein"
                     /note="CAP binding activates transcription in the presence
                     of cAMP."
     primer_bind     complement(287..304)
                     /label=L4440
                     /note="L4440 vector, forward primer"
     rep_origin      complement(458..1046)
                     /direction=LEFT
                     /label=ori
                     /note="high-copy-number ColE1/pMB1/pBR322/pUC origin of
                     replication"
     primer_bind     complement(538..557)
                     /label=pBR322ori-F
                     /note="pBR322 origin, forward primer"
     CDS             complement(1217..2077)
                     /codon_start=1
                     /gene="bla"
                     /product="beta-lactamase"
                     /label=AmpR
                     /note="confers resistance to ampicillin, carbenicillin, and
                     related antibiotics"
                     /translation="MSIQHFRVALIPFFAAFCLPVFAHPETLVKVKDAEDQLGARVGYI
                     ELDLNSGKILESFRPEERFPMMSTFKVLLCGAVLSRIDAGQEQLGRRIHYSQNDLVEYS
                     PVTEKHLTDGMTVRELCSAAITMSDNTAANLLLTTIGGPKELTAFLHNMGDHVTRLDRW
                     EPELNEAIPNDERDTTMPVAMATTLRKLLTGELLTLASRQQLIDWMEADKVAGPLLRSA
                     LPAGWFIADKSGAGERGSRGIIAALGPDGKPSRIVVIYTTGSQATMDERNRQIAEIGAS
                     LIKHW"
     primer_bind     1840..1859
                     /label=Amp-R
                     /note="Ampicillin resistance gene, reverse primer"
     promoter        complement(2078..2182)
                     /gene="bla"
                     /label=AmpR promoter
     rep_origin      2209..2665
                     /direction=RIGHT
                     /label=f1 ori
                     /note="f1 bacteriophage origin of replication; arrow
                     indicates direction of (+) strand synthesis"
     primer_bind     complement(2296..2315)
                     /label=F1ori-R
                     /note="F1 origin, reverse primer"
     primer_bind     2506..2527
                     /label=F1ori-F
                     /note="F1 origin, forward primer"
     primer_bind     2791..2813
                     /label=M13/pUC Forward
                     /note="In lacZ gene"
     primer_bind     2805..2822
                     /label=M13 Forward
                     /note="In lacZ gene. Also called M13-F20 or M13 (-21)
                     Forward"
     primer_bind     2806..2822
                     /label=M13 fwd
                     /note="common sequencing primer, one of multiple similar
                     variants"
     primer_bind     2832..2851
                     /label=T7
                     /note="T7 promoter, forward primer"
     promoter        2832..2850
                     /label=T7 promoter
                     /note="promoter for bacteriophage T7 RNA polymerase"
     CDS             complement(join(3042..3159,3236..3329,3421..4027,4082..4215
                     ,4276..4436,4510..4535))
                     /codon_start=1
                     /product="tryptophan oxygenase"
                     /label=vermilion
                     /note="selectable marker, required to synthesize the brown
                     eye pigment in Drosophila"
                     /translation="MSCPYAGNGNDHDDSAVPLTTEVGKIYGEYLMLDKLLDAQCMLSE
                     EDKRPVHDEHLFIITHQAYELWFKQIIFEFDSIRDMLDAEVIDETKTLEIVKRLNRVVL
                     ILKLLVDQVPILETMTPLDFMDFRKYLAPASGFQSLQFRLIENKLGVLTEQRVRYNQKY
                     SDVFSDEEARNSIRNSEKDPSLLELVQRWLERTPGLEESGFNFWAKFQESVDRFLEAQV
                     QSAMEEPVEKAKNYRLMDIEKRREVYRSIFDPAVHDALVRRGDRRFSHRALQGAIMITF
                     YRDEPRFSQPHQLLTLLMDIDSLITKWRYNHVIMVQRMIGSQQLGTGGSSGYQYLRSTL
                     SDRYKVFLDLFNLSTFLIPREAIPPLDETIRKKLINKSV"
     protein_bind    4850..4919
                     /label=attB
                     /bound_moiety="phage phi-C31 integrase"
                     /note="attB site for the phi-C31 integrase (Groth et al.,
                     2000)"
     protein_bind    5161..5546
                     /label=gypsy insulator
                     /bound_moiety="Su(Hw), CP190, and Mod(mdg4)67.2"
                     /note="chromatin insulator from Drosophila"
     promoter        5560..5980
                     /label=dU6-3 promoter
                     /note="RNA polymerase III promoter for Drosophila U6-3
                     snRNA (Port et al., 2014)"
     misc_RNA        5999..6074
                     /label=gRNA scaffold
                     /note="guide RNA scaffold for the Streptococcus pyogenes
                     CRISPR/Cas9 system"
ORIGIN
        1 gctccagctt ttgttccctt tagtgagggt taattgcgcg cttggcgtaa tcatggtcat
       61 agctgtttcc tgtgtgaaat tgttatccgc tcacaattcc acacaacata cgagccggaa
      121 gcataaagtg taaagcctgg ggtgcctaat gagtgagcta actcacatta attgcgttgc
      181 gctcactgcc cgctttccag tcgggaaacc tgtcgtgcca gctgcattaa tgaatcggcc
      241 aacgcgcggg gagaggcggt ttgcgtattg ggcgctcttc cgcttcctcg ctcactgact
      301 cgctgcgctc ggtcgttcgg ctgcggcgag cggtatcagc tcactcaaag gcggtaatac
      361 ggttatccac agaatcaggg gataacgcag gaaagaacat gtgagcaaaa ggccagcaaa
      421 aggccaggaa ccgtaaaaag gccgcgttgc tggcgttttt ccataggctc cgcccccctg
      481 acgagcatca caaaaatcga cgctcaagtc agaggtggcg aaacccgaca ggactataaa
      541 gataccaggc gtttccccct ggaagctccc tcgtgcgctc tcctgttccg accctgccgc
      601 ttaccggata cctgtccgcc tttctccctt cgggaagcgt ggcgctttct catagctcac
      661 gctgtaggta tctcagttcg gtgtaggtcg ttcgctccaa gctgggctgt gtgcacgaac
      721 cccccgttca gcccgaccgc tgcgccttat ccggtaacta tcgtcttgag tccaacccgg
      781 taagacacga cttatcgcca ctggcagcag ccactggtaa caggattagc agagcgaggt
      841 atgtaggcgg tgctacagag ttcttgaagt ggtggcctaa ctacggctac actagaagaa
      901 cagtatttgg tatctgcgct ctgctgaagc cagttacctt cggaaaaaga gttggtagct
      961 cttgatccgg caaacaaacc accgctggta gcggtggttt ttttgtttgc aagcagcaga
     1021 ttacgcgcag aaaaaaagga tctcaagaag atcctttgat cttttctacg gggtctgacg
     1081 ctcagtggaa cgaaaactca cgttaaggga ttttggtcat gagattatca aaaaggatct
     1141 tcacctagat ccttttaaat taaaaatgaa gttttaaatc aatctaaagt atatatgagt
     1201 aaacttggtc tgacagttac caatgcttaa tcagtgaggc acctatctca gcgatctgtc
     1261 tatttcgttc atccatagtt gcctgactcc ccgtcgtgta gataactacg atacgggagg
     1321 gcttaccatc tggccccagt gctgcaatga taccgcgaga cccacgctca ccggctccag
     1381 atttatcagc aataaaccag ccagccggaa gggccgagcg cagaagtggt cctgcaactt
     1441 tatccgcctc catccagtct attaattgtt gccgggaagc tagagtaagt agttcgccag
     1501 ttaatagttt gcgcaacgtt gttgccattg ctacaggcat cgtggtgtca cgctcgtcgt
     1561 ttggtatggc ttcattcagc tccggttccc aacgatcaag gcgagttaca tgatccccca
     1621 tgttgtgcaa aaaagcggtt agctccttcg gtcctccgat cgttgtcaga agtaagttgg
     1681 ccgcagtgtt atcactcatg gttatggcag cactgcataa ttctcttact gtcatgccat
     1741 ccgtaagatg cttttctgtg actggtgagt actcaaccaa gtcattctga gaatagtgta
     1801 tgcggcgacc gagttgctct tgcccggcgt caatacggga taataccgcg ccacatagca
     1861 gaactttaaa agtgctcatc attggaaaac gttcttcggg gcgaaaactc tcaaggatct
     1921 taccgctgtt gagatccagt tcgatgtaac ccactcgtgc acccaactga tcttcagcat
     1981 cttttacttt caccagcgtt tctgggtgag caaaaacagg aaggcaaaat gccgcaaaaa
     2041 agggaataag ggcgacacgg aaatgttgaa tactcatact cttccttttt caatattatt
     2101 gaagcattta tcagggttat tgtctcatga gcggatacat atttgaatgt atttagaaaa
     2161 ataaacaaat aggggttccg cgcacatttc cccgaaaagt gccacctgnn nnnnnnnnnn
     2221 nnnnnnnnnn nnnnnnnnnn nnnnnnnnnn nnnnnnnnnn nnnnnnnnnn nnnnnnnnnn
     2281 nnnnnnnnnn nnnnnnnnnn nnnnnnnnnn nnnnnnnnnn nnnnnnnnnn nncnnnnnnn
     2341 nnnnnnnnnn nnnnnnnnnn nnnnnnnnnn nnnnnnnnnn nnnnnnnnnn nnnnnnnnnn
     2401 nnnnnnnnnn nnnnnnnnnn nnnnannnnn nnnnnnnnnn nnnnnnnnnn nnnnnnnnnn
     2461 nnnnnnnnnn nnnncctttg acgttggagt ccacgttctt taatagtgga ctcttgttcc
     2521 aaactggaac aacactcaac cctatctcgg tctattcttt tgatttataa gggattttgc
     2581 cgatttcggc ctattggtta aaaaaatgag ctgatttaac aaaaatttaa cgcgaatttt
     2641 aacaaaatat taacgcttac aatttccatt cgccattcag gctgcgcaac tgttgggaag
     2701 ggcgatcggt gcgggcctct tcgctattac gccagctggc gaaaggggga tgtgctgcaa
     2761 ggcgattaag ttgggtaacg ccagggtttt cccagtcacg acgttgtaaa acgacggcca
     2821 gtgagcgcgc gtaatacgac tcactatagg gcgaattggg tacaagcttg gatttatttt
     2881 gttatgttat atgtattata tgtcagacat aaagaaaagg aacacatcaa atgtgataac
     2941 aaagactaaa caagtaattt tattacacca aaacgacaaa acagtaggca gaacaaacaa
     3001 cgcatagcca aacattgacg aattggatac cctgccgatt gtcagacact tttgttgatc
     3061 agtttcttgc gaatggtctc gtccagcggt ggaatcgcct cgcggggaat cagaaaagtg
     3121 gacagattga acagatccag aaacaccttg taccgatcac tgaaaccaaa aaaaaacaaa
     3181 gggagaacag tttgagttca ttgatccccg atataatcac atctgcgatg atcacctgag
     3241 agtggagcgc agatattgat atccagacga gccaccagtg cccaactgtt gggatccaat
     3301 catgcgttgc accatgatca cgtgattgtc tgcggcggga atagaaagta tttggttagg
     3361 aaaaccagtc ttaaacataa gatatattta taaaagagta tcaaagaatg caatacttac
     3421 atctccactt ggttattaac gagtcgatgt ccatgagcag ggtgagcaac tggtgtggtt
     3481 ggctgaacct gggttcatcc ctatagaagg tgatcatgat ggctccctga agggcacgat
     3541 ggctaaaccg gcgatcccca cgacgcacca gtgcatcgtg cactgccgga tcaaagatgg
     3601 agcgatacac ctcgcgtcgc ttctcaatgt ccatgaggcg gtagtttttc gccttctcca
     3661 cgggctcctc catggcgctc tgtacctgcg cctccaggaa tcgatcgacg ctctcctgaa
     3721 acttggccca gaagttgaag ccactctcct ccagtccggg cgtcctctcc agccatcgct
     3781 gcactagctc cagtagcgag ggatctttct ccgagttgcg aatcgagttc cgcgcctcct
     3841 cgtcgctaaa gacatccgag tacttctggt tgtatctcac ccgctgctct gtcagaactc
     3901 ccagcttgtt ctcgatcaaa cggaactgca gcgactgaaa accagatgcg ggtgccaggt
     3961 acttgcggaa gtccatgaag tctagcgggg tcatggtctc cagaatgggc acttggtcca
     4021 ccaggagctg tacaaaggaa gttataaacg gattttggta agagattcag aaagcactca
     4081 cttttagaat cagaaccact cggttcagtc gcttgacaat ctccagcgtc ttggtttcat
     4141 cgatgacctc tgcatccaac atgtctcgta tggagtcgaa ctcaaagatg atctgcttga
     4201 accaaagctc gtaggctgtg gcgaaggtac ttaaatgcca ttgagtgttg tcatcaaagt
     4261 tgtaaaccta ctcaccctgg tgcgtgatga tgaacagatg ctcatcgtgc acgggtcgct
     4321 tgtcctcctc ggacagcata cactgggcat ccagcagttt gtccagcatc agatactctc
     4381 catagatttt gcccacttcc gtggttaatg gcaccgccga atcatcgtga tcgtttctgt
     4441 atgggtttga attgaatcgc agaactgaag atcgattggc attcctggac agcacgtgct
     4501 ggtgctcacc cgtttcctgc atagggacag ctcatggtgc acagctcaga tcagatcgtg
     4561 actcctcgag cggcggatgc tggcgaactg atctccgcca gcggaccgga gatgagaccc
     4621 cagcgaaccg ataacagagc gagagagctc cagttccgac tgattgcaca gtcggtgatc
     4681 tgggcgatgg gcactgccag ataggctggg aattatcaat cacttgaggt gaaagtgcgg
     4741 cgcacacaaa tccaagcttg atatcatcga tctcgaggct gcatccaacg cgttgggagc
     4801 tctccggatc aattcggctt caggtaccgt cgacgatgta ggtcacggtc tcgaagccgc
     4861 ggtgcgggtg ccagggcgtg cccttgggct ccccgggcgc gtactccacc tcacccatct
     4921 ggtccatcat gatgaacggg tcgaggtggc ggtagttgat cccggcgaac gcgcggcgca
     4981 ccgggaagcc ctcgccctcg aaaccgctgg gcgcggtggt cacggtgagc acgggacgtg
     5041 cgacggcgtc ggctggtgcg gatacgcggg gcagcgtcag cgggttctcg acggtcacgg
     5101 cgggcatgtc gacaagccga attgatccac tagaaggcct aattcggtac actagttggc
     5161 cacgtaataa gtgtgcgttg aatttattcg caaaaacatt gcatattttc ggcaaagtaa
     5221 aattttgttg cataccttat caaaaaataa gtgctgcata ctttttagag aaaccaaata
     5281 attttttatt gcatacccgt ttttaataaa atacattgca taccctcttt taataaaaaa
     5341 tattgcatac tttgacgaaa caaattttcg ttgcataccc aataaaagat tattatattg
     5401 catacccgtt tttaataaaa tacattgcat accctctttt aataaagaat attgcatacg
     5461 ttgacgaaac aaattttcgt tgcataccca ataaaagatt attatattgc ataccttttc
     5521 ttgccatacc atttagccga tcaattgaga tctgaattct tttttgctca cctgtgattg
     5581 ctcctactca aatacaaaaa catcaaattt tctgtcaata aagcatattt atttatattt
     5641 attttacagg aaagaattcc ttttaaagtg tattttaacc tataatgaaa aacgattaaa
     5701 aaaaatacat aaaataattc gaaaattttt gaatagccca ggttgataaa aattcatttc
     5761 atacgtttta taacttatgc ccctaagtat tttttgacca tagtgtttca attctacatt
     5821 aattttacag agtagaatga aacgccacct actcagccaa gaggcgaaaa ggttagctcg
     5881 ccaagcagag agggcgccag tgctcactac tttttataat tctcaacttc tttttccaga
     5941 ctcagttcgt atatatagac ctattttcaa tttaacgtcg gggtcttcga gaagacctgt
     6001 tttagagcta gaaatagcaa gttaaaataa ggctagtccg ttatcaactt gaaaaagtgg
     6061 caccgagtcg gtgctttttt gcctacctgg agcctgagag ttgttcaata aaataaaaat
     6121 gtttcgtttt tttgctttcg ccagtattta ttatttttca tcaatatgta ttcaatttgg
     6181 tatgtattta gtaattgtaa tatatagaca atggttttcc gttgacgtac atacatctga
     6241 cgtgtgttta tttagacata atagttatgt tttcacatct ttttaatgtt cgcttaatgc
     6301 gtatgcattc tagacaattg tgctcggcaa cagtatattt gtggtgtgcc aaccaacaac
     6361 ctgcagga
//
