[The description below was written by a language model from this plasmid's Addgene catalogue record and the feature table of its GenBank file.]
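Description:
pCFD3-dU6:3gRNA is a Drosophila CRISPR vector built on the pValium22 backbone and designed to express a single guide RNA in flies. It is propagated in E. coli through a high-copy ColE1/pUC-type origin and selected with ampicillin via the bla gene. The backbone also carries an f1 origin and the usual pBluescript-style remnants: lac promoter/operator, T3 and T7 promoters, and M13 primer sites. The catalogue lists a total size of 6248 bp, whereas the held sequence record is 6368 bp; the record does not explain this small discrepancy.

The payload is an approximately 750 bp cassette in which the Drosophila U6:3 snRNA promoter, an RNA polymerase III promoter, sits just upstream of the Streptococcus pyogenes Cas9 gRNA scaffold. A short gap of under 20 bp separates promoter and scaffold in the annotation. This is presumably where a user-chosen target-specific spacer is inserted, although the record does not describe the cloning site itself. A gypsy chromatin insulator lies immediately upstream of the promoter and may help shield the cassette from genomic position effects.

For transgenesis, the plasmid carries a phiC31 attB site, allowing integrase-mediated insertion into attP landing sites in the fly genome. It also carries the intron-containing vermilion gene (tryptophan oxygenase), which serves as an eye-colour marker for identifying transformants in a vermilion mutant background.

The associated work concerns optimised tools for germline and somatic genome engineering in Drosophila. In that context the vector supplies the gRNA, which acts together with a separately provided source of Cas9, since no Cas9 is encoded on this plasmid.
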