Addgene plasmid #49410: pCFD3-dU6:3gRNA
Purpose: expression of gRNA under control of the Drosophila U6:3 promoter
Depositing lab: Simon Bullock. Depositing organization: MRC Laboratory of Molecular Biology. Publication: Optimized CRISPR/Cas tools for efficient germline and somatic genome engineering in Drosophila. Port F, Chen HM, Lee T, Bullock SL. Proc Natl Acad Sci U S A. 2014 Jul 7. pii: 201405500. 10.1073/pnas.1405500111 PubMed 25002478.
Backbone
  Vector backbone: pValium22
  Backbone manufacturer: Norbert Perrimon, Jian-Quan Ni, Harvard
  Total vector size (bp): 6248
  Vector type: Insect Expression, CRISPR
Growth in bacteria
  Bacterial resistance: Ampicillin, 100 μg/mL
  Growth temperature: 37°C
  Growth strain: DH5alpha
  Copy number: Unknown
Gene/Insert
  Gene/Insert name: dU6-3:gRNA
  Species: D. melanogaster (fly)
  Insert size (bp): 750
  Promoter: dU6-3
  Cloning method: Ligation Independent Cloning
  Sequencing primers: 5′ ACCTACTCAGCCAAGAGGC; 3′ TGCATACGCATTAAGCGAAC
Resource information
  A portion of this plasmid was derived from a plasmid made by: Fillip Port, Simon Bullock lab, MRC-LMB
Terms and licenses: Academic/Nonprofit Terms; Industry Terms: Not Available to Industry
Depositor comments: Please acknowledge Fillip Port and Simon Bullock when publishing work derived from use of this plasmid. Visit crisprflydesign.org for more information.
How to cite: pCFD3-dU6:3gRNA was a gift from Simon Bullock (Addgene plasmid # 49410 ; http://n2t.net/addgene:49410 ; RRID:Addgene_49410)
