>Addgene plasmid #49410 | pCFD3-dU6:3gRNA | addgene partial sequence | sequence record 76233 | T3 5'-GCAATTAACCCTCACTAAAGG-3'
TGGTTGGCACACCACAAATATACTGTTGCCGAGCACAATTGTCTAGAATGCATACGCATTAAGCGAACAT
TAAAAAGATGTGAAAACATAACTATTATGTCTAAATAAACACACGTCAGATGTATGTACGTCAACGGAAA
ACCATTGTCTATATATTACAATTACTAAATACATACCAAATTGAATACATATTGATGAAAAATAATAAAT
ACTGGCGAAAGCAAAAAAACGAAACATTTTTATTTTATTGAACAACTCTCAGGCTCCAGGTAGGCAAAAA
AGCACCGACTCGGTGCCACTTTTTCAAGTTGATAACGGACTAGCCTTATTTTAACTTGCTATTTCTAGCT
CTAAAACAGGTCTTCTCGAAGACCCCGACGTTAAATTGAAAATAGGTCTATATATACGAACTGAGTCTGG
AAAAAGAAGTTGAGAATTATAAAAAGTAGTGAGCACTGGCGCCCTCTCTGCTTGGCGAGCTAACCTTTTC
GCCTCTTGGCTGAGTAGGTGGCGTTTCATTCTACTCTGTAAAATTAATGTAGAATTGAAACACTATGGTC
AAAAAATACTTAGGGGCATAAGTTATAAAACGTATGAAATGAATTTTTATCAACCTGGGCTATTCAAAAA
TTTTCGAATTATTTTATGTATTTTTTTTAATCGTTTTTCATTATAGGTTAAAATACACTTTAAAAGGAAT
TCTTTCCTGTAAAATAAATATAAATAAATATGCTTTATTGACAGAAAATTTGATGTTTTTGTATTTGAGT
AGGAGCAATCACAGGTGAGCAAAAAAGAATTCAGATCTCAATTGATCGGCTAAATGGTATGGCAAGAAAA
GGTATGCAATATAATAATCTTTTATTGGGTATGCAACGAAAATTTGTTTCGTCAA
