>Addgene plasmid #49410 | pCFD3-dU6:3gRNA | addgene partial sequence | sequence record 122914 | M13pUC-Rev 5'-AGCGGATAACAATTTCACACAGG-3'
TGACCATGATTACGCCAAGCGCGCAATTAACCCTCACTAAAGGGAACAAAAGCTGGAGCTCCTGCAGGTT
GTTGGTTGGCACACCACAAATATACTGTTGCCGAGCACAATTGTCTAGAATGCATACGCATTAAGCGAAC
ATTAAAAAGATGTGAAAACATAACTATTATGTCTAAATAAACACACGTCAGATGTATGTACGTCAACGGA
AAACCATTGTCTATATATTACAATTACTAAATACATACCAAATTGAATACATATTGATGAAAAATAATAA
ATACTGGCGAAAGCAAAAAAACGAAACATTTTTATTTTATTGAACAACTCTCAGGCTCCAGGTAGGCAAA
AAAGCACCGACTCGGTGCCACTTTTTCAAGTTGATAACGGACTAGCCTTATTTTAACTTGCTATTTCTAG
CTCTAAAACAGGTCTTCTCGAAGACCCCGACGTTAAATTGAAAATAGGTCTATATATACGAACTGAGTCT
GGAAAAAGAAGTTGAGAATTATAAAAAGTAGTGAGCACTGGCGCCCTCTCTGCTTGGCGAGCTAACCTTT
TCGCCTCTTGGCTGAGTAGGTGGCGTTTCATTCTACTCTGTAAAATTAATGTAGAATTGAAACACTATGG
TCAAAAAATACTTAGGGGCATAAGTTATAAAACGTATGAAATGAATTTTTATCAACCTGGGCTATTCAAA
AATTTTCGAATTATTTTATGTATTTTTTTTAATCGTTTTTCATTATAGGTTAAAATACACTTTAAAAGGA
ATTCTTTCCTGTAAAATAAATATAAATAAATATGCTTTATTGACAGAAAATTTGATGTTTTTGTATTTGA
GTAGGAGCAATCACAGGTGAGCAAAAAAGAATTCAGATCTCAATTGATCGGCTAAATGGTATGGCAAGAA
AAGGTATGCAATATAATAATCTTTTATTGGGTATGCAACGAAAATTTGTTTCGTCAACGTATGCAATATT
CTTTATTAAAAGAGGGTATGCAATGTATTTTATTAAAAACGGGTATGCAATATAATAATCTTTTATTGGG
TATGCAACGAAAATTTGTTTCGTCAAAGTATGCAATATTTT
